Addgene plasmid #167423: pMSR:MSMEG_5435:Dendra
Purpose: C-term fluorescent fusion
Depositing lab: Keith Derbyshire & Joseph Wade. Depositing organization: Wadsworth Center, New York State Department of Health. Publication: A Mycobacterial Systems Resource for the Research Community. Judd JA, Canestrari J, Clark R, Joseph A, Lapierre P, Lasek-Nesselquist E, Mir M, Palumbo M, Smith C, Stone M, Upadhyay A, Wirth SE, Dedrick RM, Meier CG, Russell DA, Dills A, Dove E, Kester J, Wolf ID, Zhu J, Rubin ER, Fortune S, Hatfull GF, Gray TA, Wade JT, Derbyshire KM. mBio. 2021 Mar 2;12(2). pii: mBio.02401-20. doi: 10.1128/mBio.02401-20. PubMed 33653882.
Backbone
  Vector backbone: pMSR:Dendra
  Vector type: Bacterial Expression ; Integrating Mycobacterial Expression Vector attL5. T7 expression in E. coli
Growth in bacteria
  Bacterial resistance: Apramycin, 25 μg/mL
  Growth temperature: 37°C
  Growth strain: DH5alpha
  Copy number: High Copy
Gene/Insert
  Gene/Insert name: MSMEG_5435
  Species: M. smegmatis
  Promoter: pmycTetO
  Tag / fusion protein: Gly-Ala Linker/Dendra2/1x Flag Tag (C terminal on insert)
  Cloning method: Ligation Independent Cloning
  Sequencing primers: 5′ TGATAGAGTTTGTCCTCCCTATCAG; 3′ TCCATATGCACCTTGACACG
Resource information
  A portion of this plasmid was derived from a plasmid made by: CP000480.1
Terms and licenses: Academic/Nonprofit Terms; Industry Terms: Not Available to Industry
Depositor comments: 5' cloning site: AseI (destroyed), 3' cloning site: HindIII (not destroyed)
How to cite: pMSR:MSMEG_5435:Dendra was a gift from Keith Derbyshire & Joseph Wade (Addgene plasmid # 167423 ; http://n2t.net/addgene:167423 ; RRID:Addgene_167423)
