[The description below was written by a language model from this plasmid's Addgene catalogue record.]
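Description:
pMSR:MSMEG_5435:Dendra is a bacterial expression plasmid built on the pMSR:Dendra backbone, described as an integrating mycobacterial expression vector that targets the L5 attachment site, so that it inserts into the mycobacterial chromosome rather than replicating episomally there. The vector type field also notes that it supports T7-driven expression in E. coli. It is propagated in E. coli as a high-copy plasmid under apramycin selection. No feature table accompanies the record, so the replication origin, integrase cassette and other backbone elements are not itemised.

The insert is the Mycobacterium smegmatis open reading frame MSMEG_5435, derived from the M. smegmatis genome sequence and introduced by ligation-independent cloning between an AseI site, which was destroyed in the process, and a HindIII site, which was retained. The record does not state the function of the encoded protein. Expression is driven by the pmycTetO promoter, a mycobacterial promoter carrying tet operator sequences, which generally allows tetracycline-responsive regulation in strains that supply a Tet repressor. The gene is fused at its C terminus, through a Gly-Ala linker, to Dendra2, a green-to-red photoconvertible fluorescent protein, followed by a single Flag epitope.

The stated purpose is a C-terminal fluorescent fusion. The construct belongs to a systematic mycobacterial resource collection, and a design of this kind suits visualising the subcellular localisation of the tagged protein in live mycobacteria from a single-copy integrated locus, with the Flag tag available for antibody-based detection or purification.
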