>Addgene plasmid #167423 | pMSR:MSMEG_5435:Dendra | depositor partial sequence | sequence record 325251 | partial
ATGAGCAGATTCACCGAGAAGATGTACCGCAACGCTCGTACGGTGACGACCGGCATGGTGACCGGTGAAC
CGCACGAGCCGGTGCGGCACACCTGGGGTGAAGTGCACGAGCGTGCCCGCCGCATCGCCGGTGGCCTGGC
GGCCGCGGGCATCGGCCACGGCGACGCCGTCGGTGTGCTCGCGGGCTTCCCGGTGGAGATCGCGCCGACC
GCGCAGGGCGTGTGGATGCGCGGCGCGAGCCTGACGATGCTGCACCAGCCGACGCCGCGCACCGACCTCG
CGGTGTGGGCCGAGGACACCATGAACGTCATCGGCATGATCGAGCTCAAGGCCGTCATCATCTCCGAGCC
GTTCCTGGTCGCGACCCCGGTGCTGGAGGAGAAGGGCATCCTGGTCCTCAAGGTCGCCGACCTGCTCGCG
GCCGACCCGATCGACCCGGTCGAGACCGGCGAGGACGACCTCGCGCTCATGCAGCTCACGTCGGGCTCCA
CGGGTTCGCCCAAGGCCGTGCAGATCACGCACCGCAACATCCACTCCAATGCCGAGGCGATGTTCGTGGG
CGCCAAGTACGACGTCGAGAAGGACGTCATGGTCAGCTGGCTGCCGTGCTTCCACGACATGGGCATGGTC
GGCTTCCTGACGATCCCCATGTACTTCGGCGCCGAACTCGTCAAGGTCACGCCGATGGACTTCCTGCGCG
ACACCCTGCTGTGGGCCAAGCTCATCGACAAGTACAAGGGCACGATGACCGCGGCCCCCAACTTCGCGTA
CGCGCTGCTGGCCAAGCGGCTGCGCCGCCAGGCCAAGCCCGGTGACTTCGACCTGTCGACGCTGCGCTTC
GCGCTCTCGGGTGCCGAGCCCGTCGAGCCGGCCGACGTCGAGGACTTCCTGGACGCGGGCAAGCCGTTCG
GTCTGCGGCCCGAGGCGATCCTGCCGGCCTACGGCATGGCCGAGACCACGCTGGCGGTGTCGTTCTCGCC
GTGCGGCGAGGGTCTGGTGGTCGACGAGGTCGACGCCGATCTGCTGGCCGCGCTTCGCCGCGCCGTGCCC
GCCACGAAGGGCAACACCAAGCGCCTGGCGTCGCTGGGCCCGCTGCTCAACGACCTCGAGGCTCGCGTCG
TCGACGAGAACGGCGAGGTCATGCCGGCGCGCGGCGTCGGCGTCATCGAACTGCGCGGTGAGCCGGTGAC
CCCGGGCTACATCACCATGGGCGGCTTCGTGCCCGCCCAGGACGAGTACGGCTGGTACGACACCGGCGAC
CTCGGCTACATCACCGAGGAAGGCAACATCGTGGTGTGCGGCCGCGTCAAGGACGTCATCATCATGGCCG
GGCGCAACATCTACCCGACCGACATCGAGCGCGCCGCGGGCCGCGTCGAGGGTGTGCGCCCCGGCTGCGC
CGTGGCCGTCCGCCTCGACGCCGGGCACTCCCGCGAGACCTTCGCCGTCGCCGTGGAGTCCAACGCCTGG
CAGGACCCTGCCGAGGTGCGTCGCATCGAGCACCAGGTCGCCCACGAGGTGGTCTCCGAGGTCGACGTGC
GCCCGCGCAACGTCGTCGTGCTCGGCCCGGGCTCCATCCCGAAGACCCCGTCCGGCAAGCTCCGCCGCGC
CAACTCGGTCTCCCTGGTCACCCAG
